Addgene plasmid #200284: Pum NaV1.4-N432T
Purpose: Expression in mammalian cells or oocytes
Depositing lab: Dan Minor. Depositing organization: University of California, San Francisco (UCSF). Publication: Evidence that toxin resistance in poison birds and frogs is not rooted in sodium channel mutations and may rely on "toxin sponge" proteins. Abderemane-Ali F, Rossen ND, Kobiela ME, Craig RA, Garrison CE, Chen Z, Colleran CM, O'Connell LA, Du Bois J, Dumbacher JP, Minor DL. J Gen Physiol. 2021 Sep 6;153(9):e202112872. doi: 10.1085/jgp.202112872. Epub 2021 Aug 5. PubMed 34351379.
Backbone
  Vector backbone: pCDNA3.1
  Vector type: Mammalian Expression
Growth in bacteria
  Bacterial resistance: Ampicillin, 100 μg/mL
  Growth temperature: 37°C
  Growth strain: DH5alpha
  Copy number: High Copy
Gene/Insert
  Gene/Insert name: Pitohui uropygialis meridionalis NaV1.4
  Species: Pitohui uropygialis meridionalis
  Mutation: N432T
  GenBank ID: MZ545383.1
  Promoter: CMV and T7
  Cloning method: Restriction Enzyme; 5′ cloning site AflII (unknown if destroyed); 3′ cloning site EcoRV (unknown if destroyed)
  Sequencing primers: 5′ CMV forward; 3′ bgh reverse
Terms and licenses: Academic/Nonprofit Terms; Industry Terms: Not Available to Industry
How to cite: Pum NaV1.4-N432T was a gift from Dan Minor (Addgene plasmid # 200284 ; http://n2t.net/addgene:200284 ; RRID:Addgene_200284)
