[The description below was written by a language model from this plasmid's Addgene catalogue record and pLannotate feature annotations shown in this document.]
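Description:
Pum NaV1.4-N432T is a mammalian expression plasmid built on the pcDNA3.1 backbone that carries the skeletal-muscle-type voltage-gated sodium channel NaV1.4 from the poison bird Pitohui uropygialis meridionalis, with an N432T point substitution. The full sequence is about 10.9 kb. It is maintained in E. coli as a high-copy plasmid through a ColE1/pUC-type origin and selected with ampicillin via the β-lactamase gene. An f1 origin is also present, which allows single-stranded DNA production. For selection in mammalian cells, the backbone provides a neomycin phosphotransferase cassette driven by the SV40 enhancer/early promoter and terminated by an SV40 polyadenylation signal.

The channel open reading frame of roughly 5.5 kb was inserted between the AflII and EcoRV sites. The automated annotation labels it by homology to rat Scn4a, but the catalogue record identifies it as the Pitohui orthologue. It sits downstream of the CMV immediate-early enhancer and promoter and upstream of the bovine growth hormone polyadenylation signal, giving strong constitutive expression in transfected mammalian cells. A T7 promoter lies between the CMV promoter and the coding sequence, so the same plasmid can serve as a template for in vitro transcription of RNA for injection into oocytes, consistent with the stated purpose of expression in mammalian cells or oocytes. No epitope tag or fluorescent reporter is annotated. Short hits to an HIV-1 LTR, ble, lacI and lac regulatory elements are fragments and probably backbone remnants or annotation artefacts. The associated study asked whether sodium channel mutations underlie toxin resistance in poison birds and frogs, so this mutant is suited to functional comparison with the unmutated channel.
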