Features (pLannotate 1.2.2; 20 found; start..end, strand, type, name):
     28..80      -  misc_feature   bom (fragment): basis of mobility region from pBR322
    235..614     +  enhancer       CMV enhancer: human cytomegalovirus immediate early enhancer
    615..818     +  promoter       CMV promoter: human cytomegalovirus (CMV) immediate early promoter
    814..847     +  LTR            5' LTR (truncated) (fragment): truncated 5' long terminal repeat (LTR) from HIV-1
    863..881     +  promoter       T7 promoter: promoter for bacteriophage T7 RNA polymerase
    923..6442    +  CDS            Scn4a: SCN4A_RAT - Experimental evidence at protein level: Swiss-Prot protein existence level 1. PPore-forming subunit of a voltage-gated sodium channel complex through which Na(+) ions pass in accordance with their electrochemical gradient (PubMed:2559760, PubMed:16303569, PubMed:28012039). Alternates between resting, activated and inactivated states (PubMed:28012039). Required for normal muscle fiber excitability, normal muscle contraction and relaxation cycles, and constant muscle strength in the presence of fluctuating K(+) levels (By similarity). From Rattus norvegicus (Rat).
   6512..6736    +  polyA_signal   bGH poly(A) signal: bovine growth hormone polyadenylation signal
   6740..6761    +  promoter       SV40 promoter (fragment): SV40 enhancer and early promoter
   6782..7210    +  rep_origin     f1 ori (sequence partly withheld): f1 bacteriophage origin of replication; arrow indicates direction of (+) strand synthesis
   7224..7553    +  promoter       SV40 promoter: SV40 enhancer and early promoter
   7620..8411    +  CDS            neo: KKA2_KLEPN - Also known as kan, nptII. Experimental evidence at protein level: Swiss-Prot protein existence level 1. Resistance to kanamycin, neomycin, paromomycin, ribostamycin, butirosin and gentamicin B. From Klebsiella pneumoniae.
   8435..8593    +  CDS            ble (fragment): BLE_KLEPN - Experimental evidence at protein level: Swiss-Prot protein existence level 1. Binding protein with a strong affinity to the bleomycin family of antibiotics. Binds to CL990; an antimitotic-antibiotic compound. From Klebsiella pneumoniae.
   8588..8709    +  polyA_signal   SV40 poly(A) signal: SV40 polyadenylation signal
   8780..8802    -  protein_bind   lac operator (fragment): The lac repressor binds to the lac operator to inhibit transcription in E. coli. This inhibition can be relieved by adding lactose or isopropyl-β-D-thiogalactopyranoside (IPTG). lac repressor encoded by lacI
   8806..8836    -  promoter       lac promoter: promoter for the E. coli lac operon
   8851..8872    -  protein_bind   CAP binding site: CAP binding activates transcription in the presence of cAMP. E. coli catabolite activator protein
   8885..8977    -  CDS            lacI (fragment): lac repressor; lacI; The lac repressor binds to the lac operator to inhibit transcription in E. coli. This inhibition can be relieved by adding lactose or isopropyl-β-D-thiogalactopyranoside (IPTG).
   9160..9748    -  rep_origin     ori: high-copy-number ColE1/pMB1/pBR322/pUC origin of replication
   9919..10779   -  CDS            AmpR: β-lactamase; bla; confers resistance to ampicillin, carbenicillin, and related antibiotics
  10780..10884   -  promoter       AmpR promoter: bla
>Addgene plasmid #200284 | Pum NaV1.4-N432T | addgene full sequence | sequence record 396328 | Addgene NGS Result
GACGGATCGGGAGATCTCCCGATCCCCTATGGTGCACTCTCAGTACAATCTGCTCTGATGCCGCATAGTT
AAGCCAGTATCTGCTCCCTGCTTGTGTGTTGGAGGTCGCTGAGTAGTGCGCGAGCAAAATTTAAGCTACA
ACAAGGCAAGGCTTGACCGACAATTGCATGAAGAATCTGCTTAGGGTTAGGCGTTTTGCGCTGCTTCGCG
ATGTACGGGCCAGATATACGCGTTGACATTGATTATTGACTAGTTATTAATAGTAATCAATTACGGGGTC
ATTAGTTCATAGCCCATATATGGAGTTCCGCGTTACATAACTTACGGTAAATGGCCCGCCTGGCTGACCG
CCCAACGACCCCCGCCCATTGACGTCAATAATGACGTATGTTCCCATAGTAACGCCAATAGGGACTTTCC
ATTGACGTCAATGGGTGGAGTATTTACGGTAAACTGCCCACTTGGCAGTACATCAAGTGTATCATATGCC
AAGTACGCCCCCTATTGACGTCAATGACGGTAAATGGCCCGCCTGGCATTATGCCCAGTACATGACCTTA
TGGGACTTTCCTACTTGGCAGTACATCTACGTATTAGTCATCGCTATTACCATGGTGATGCGGTTTTGGC
AGTACATCAATGGGCGTGGATAGCGGTTTGACTCACGGGGATTTCCAAGTCTCCACCCCATTGACGTCAA
TGGGAGTTTGTTTTGGCACCAAAATCAACGGGACTTTCCAAAATGTCGTAACAACTCCGCCCCATTGACG
CAAATGGGCGGTAGGCGTGTACGGTGGGAGGTCTATATAAGCAGAGCTCTCTGGCTAACTAGAGAACCCA
CTGCTTACTGGCTTATCGAAATTAATACGACTCACTATAGGGAGACCCAAGCTGGCTAGCGTTTAAACTT
AAGATGGCTGGGCTGCCTCATATCCCCGGACCCGAGAACCTGAGACACTTCACACCCGCTTCACTGGCTG
CTATCGAACAGAGAATGGCCGAGGCCGAGGCCCTGCGGATCAAGAGACAGCAGGTGGAGATCCCAGAGGA
GGAGGAGGTGAAGCCCAGCTCCGATCTGGAGGCCGGCAAGAACCTGCCTCTGATCTACGGCGACCCACCT
CTGGAGCTGATCGGAACCCCTCTGGAGGATCTGGACCCATTCTATAAGGACAAGAAGACCTTCATCGTGC
TGAACAAGGGCAAGAGCATCTTTAGGTTCTCCGCCACCCCAGCCCTGTACATGCTGGGACCTTTCCACCC
AATCCGGAGAGGCGCCATCAAGGTGCTGGTGCACTCCCTGTTTTCTATGTTCATCATGATCACCATCCTG
ACAAACTGCGTGTTTATGACCATGTCTAACCCACCCGCCTGGAGCAAGAATGTGGAGTACGCCTTCACCG
GCATCTATACATTTGAGTCCCTGATCAAGATCCTGTCTCGGGGCTTCTGTATCGACGACTTCACCTTCCT
GCGGGATCCATGGAACTGGCTGGACTTCATGGTCATCAGCATGGCCTACATCACCGAGTTTGTGGACCTG
GGCAATATCTCCGCCCTGAGGACATTTCGCGTGCTGCGGGCCCTGAAGACCATCACAGTGATCCCAGGCC
TGAAGACCATCGTGGGCGCCCTGATCCAGTCTGTGAAGAAGCTGAGCGACGTGATGATCCTGACAGTGTT
CTGCCTGAGCGTGTTTGCCCTGATCGGCCTGCAGCTGTTCATGGGCAACCTGAGGCAGAAGTGCGTGCGG
TGGCCTCCACCCAATGGCACCTTTCTGGAGGATCTGGGCCTGGATAACGACACACTGGTGAATTCCACCT
TTTACGACTTCATGGACGACTTCACCGGCAACTTCACAGGCAACTTCACCGGAAACTTCACATCTAATAG
CACCTTTGATTTCGAGGCCTATATCAACGACGAGGCCAATTACTATTTCCTGGAGGGCGCCCTGGATGCA
CTGCTGTGCGGCAACTCTAGCGACGCCGGCAAGTGCCCAGAGGGATACGAGTGTATGAAGGCCGGCCGGA
ACCCCAATTATGGCTACACATCCTATGATACCTTTTCTTGGGCCTTCCTGGCCCTGTTTAGGCTGATGAC
CCAGGACTACTGGGAGAATCTGTTCCAGCTGACACTGCGCGCAGCAGGCAAGACCTATATGATCTTCTTT
GTGGTGGTCATCTTCCTGGGCAGCTTTTACCTGATCACCCTGATCCTGGCCGTGGTGGCCATGGCCTATG
CCGAGCAGAATGATGCCACCATGCTGGAGGAGCAGCAGAAGGAGGAGGAGTTCCAGCAGCTGCTGGAGCA
GCTGAAGAAGCAGCAGGAGGAGCAGGAGAAGCTGCTGCAGGAGAGAACATCCTCTAGCGACAGCCTGCCA
TCCTCTGTGGCAGGCAAGGGACACGATAGCGACCTGAACTCCGATCAGGACAAGGCCAAGGATTGTAATG
GCCAGGTGGTGCCAAAGATCACACTGCAGAGGTCCCACACCGTGATCGACTTCAACCCCACCCACGAGCC
CGAGAAGCCTGATCTGAACCACCTGACAGTGGGCAATCAGGACGGACCTGGACTGGAGAAGAGGGTGGGA
AGCGCCATCTCCGTGATCTCTAACACCGTGGAGGAGCTGGAGGAGGCCCACCAGAAGTGCCCTCCATGGT
GGTACAAGTTCGCCCACACATTTCTGGTGTGGAATTGCTGTCCTCTGTGGGTGAAGCTGAAGGAGTTCGT
GAAGCTGGTGGTCATGGATCCATTTGTGGACCTGGGCATCACAATCTGTATCGTGCTGAACACCCTGTTC
ATGGCCATGGAGCACTATCCTATGACCGAGGAGTTTGAGAACGTGCTGAGCGTGGGCAATCTGGTGTTCA
CAGGCATCTTTACCGCCGAGATGGTGCTGAAGCTGATCGCCCTGGATCCATATGAGTACTTCCAGCAGGG
CTGGAACATCTTTGACAGCATCATCGTGACCCTGTCCCTGGTGGAGCTGGGACTGGCCAATGTGCAGGGC
CTGTCTGTGCTGAGAAGCTTCAGGCTGCTGCGCGTGTTTAAGCTGGCCAAGTCTTGGCCCACCCTGAACA
TGCTGATCAAGATCATCGGCAACAGCGTGGGCGCCCTGGGCAATCTGACACTGGTGCTGGCCATCATCGT
GTTTATCTTCGCCGTGGTGGGCATGCAGCTGTTCGGCAAGAGCTACATCGAGTGCGTGTGCAAGATCTCC
GTGGATTGCACCCTGCCTCGGTGGCACATGAATGACTTCTTTCACAGCTTCCTGATCGTGTTTAGAATCC
TGTGCGGCGAGTGGATCGAGACCATGTGGGATTGCATGGAGGTGGCCGGCCAGACAATGTGCCTGATCGT
GTTCATGATGGTCATGGTCATCGGCAACCTGGTGGTGCTGAATCTGTTCCTGGCCCTGCTGCTGAGCTCC
TTTAGCGCCGACTCCCTGGCAGCATCCGACGATGACGGCGAGATGAACAATCTGCAGATCGCCATCGGCC
GGATCACCAGAGGCATCGCCTTCGCCAAGGCCACACTGCTGGCCCTGCTGAGGCGCCTGTGGAAGGGCAA
GAAGGTGGCCCCCGAGGAGGAGCAGGATCCTAGCAAGAGGGACTCTAGCGTGCTGAACCACGTGGATACC
GCCCCTGAGCCAAAGTCCGGCTACCTGGACGGCATCACAGGCAAGGAGCACATCTTCATGGATGAGCTGG
ACCACATGAACTTTATCAACAATCCTAATCTGACCGTGCAGGTGCCAATCGCCTCTGAGGAGAGCGACCT
GTATGAGGAGACCTCCACACAGTCTGAGACCGAGGATACCACAAAGAACCCTCTGTCCTCTGACAATGCC
TCCGCCGTGTGCTCTACAGTGGATGACAAGCCACCTGCACCTGAAGAGGAGGAGGTGGCAGAGGTGGCAG
AGGAGTCCAACGAGCCTGAGGAGTGCTTCACCGAGGGCTGCGTGAAGCGGTTCCCATGCCTGTACGTGGA
CATCACATCTGAGAAGGGCAAGATCTGGTGGAATCTGCGGAAGACCTGTTTCAGAATCGTGGAGCACGAC
TGGTTTGAGACATTCATCGTGTTTATGATCCTGCTGAGCTCCGGCGCCCTGGCCTTTGAGGACATCTACA
TCGAGCAGCGGAAGGTGGTGAGAACCATCCTGGAGTACGCCGACAAGGTGTTCAGCTATATCTTTGTGAT
CGAGATGCTGCTGAAGTGGGTGGCCTACGGCTTCAAGGTGTACTTCACCAACGCCTGGTGCTGGCTGGAT
TTCCTGATCGTGGACGTGAGCCTGATCTCCCTGACCGCCAATTGGCTGGGCTACTCTGAGCTGGGCGCCA
TCAAGAGCCTGAGGACACTGCGCGCCCTGCGGCCCCTGAGAGCCCTGAGCAGGTTCGAGGGCATGAGGGT
GGTGGTGAACGCACTGCTGGGAGCAATCCCTTCCATCATGAATGTGCTGCTGGTGTGCCTGATCTTCTGG
CTGATCTTTTCTATCATGGGCGTGAACCTGTTCGCCGGCAAGTACTATCGGTGCGTGAATACCACAACCG
GCGAGCTGTTTGAGATCGATGTGGTGAACAATAAGTCCGACTGTATGGCCCTGCTGCACACCAACGAGGT
GAGATGGGTGAATGTGAAGGTGAACTTCGACAATGTGGGCCTGGGCTACCTGTCTCTGCTGCAGGTGGCC
ACCTTCAAGGGCTGGATGGACATCATGTACGCCGCCGTGGACAGCAGGGAGATCGAGCAGCAGCCCCAGT
ATGAGATCAACCTGTACATGTACATCTATTTCGTGATCTTTATCATCTTCGGCGCCTTCTTTACCCTGAA
TCTGTTCATCGGCGTGATCATCGATAACTTTAATCAGCAGAAGAAGAAGTTCGGCGGCAAGGACATCTTT
ATGACAGAGGAGCAGAAGAAGTACTATAACGCCATGAAGAAGCTGGGCTCCAAGAAGCCCCAGAAGCCCA
TCCCTCGCCCATCTAATAAGTTCCAGGGCAAGGTGTTTGATTTCGTGACAAAGCAGGTGTTTGACATCAC
CATCATGATCCTGATCTGCCTGAACATGGTGACAATGATGGTGGAGACCGATGACCAGAGCGAGCTGAAG
ACCTCCGTGCTGTACAAGATCAATCTGGTGTTCATCGTGATCTTTACAGGCGAGTGCGTGCTGAAGATGT
TCGCCCTGCGGTACTATTACTTTACCGTCGGATGGAACATCTTTGATTTCGTGGTGGTCATCCTGAGCAT
CCTGGGCATCGTGCTGTCTGACATCATCGAGAAGTATTTCGTGAGCCCCACCCTGTTCAGAGTGATCAGG
CTGGCAAGGATCGGAAGAGTGCTGAGGCTGATCAGGGGAGCAAAGGGAATCAGAACACTGCTGTTCGCCC
TGATGATGTCTCTGCCTGCCCTGTTTAACATCGGCCTGCTGCTGTTCCTGGTCATGTTTATCTACTCTAT
CTTCGGCATGAGCAATTTTGGCTATGTGAAGAAGGAGTCCGGCATCGATGACATCTTTAACTTCGAGACC
TTCGGCAATTCTATGATCTGCCTGTTTCAGATCACAACCAGCGCCGGATGGGATGGACTGCTGAACCCAA
TCCTGAATAGCGGCCCACCCGATTGTGACCCAGAGCTGGAGAACCCAGGATCTAGCGTGAAGGGCGACTG
CGGCAATCCCTCCATCGGCATCTTCTTTTTCTGTTCCTACATCATCATCTCTTTCCTGATCGTGGTGAAC
ATGTATATCGCCATCATCCTGGAGAACTTCAGCGTGGCCACCGAGGAGTCCTCTGAGCCACTGTGCGAGG
ATGACTTTGAGATGTTCTACGAGACATGGGAGAAGTTCGATCCCGACGCCACACAGTTTATCGCCTATTC
TACCCTGAGCGATTTCGTGGACACACTGCAGGAGCCCCTGAAGATCCCCAAGCCTAACAAGATCAAGCTG
ATCACCATGGACCTGCCTATGGTGGCCGGCGATAAGATCCACTGCCTGGACATCCTGTTCGCCCTGACCA
AGGAGGTGCTGGGCGATAGCGGCGAGATGGACGCCCTGAAGGCCACAATGGAGGAGAAGTTTATGGCCGC
CAATCCCTCCAAGGTGTCTTACGAGCCTATCACAACCACACTGAAGAGGAAGCACGAGGAGGTGTGCGCA
ACCAAGATCCAGAGGGCCTTCCGGCGGTACCTGCTGCGGCGGAGCGTGAAGCAGGCATCCTACATGTATA
GACACTCCCAGGATACCCTGGGAGAGGACGCACCAGAGAAGGAGGGACTGATCGCAACAAAGATGCAGGA
GATCTACGGCAACACCGGCACAGATGTGGAGACCGCACCCGCCCTGGGACTGGAGCCAATCCCCAGCTCC
GAGACACCTCAGGACGCCCCCGAGGAGGCTCAGGCTTGGAATAAGGAGAGGGTGGTGAAAGAGAGTCTGG
TGTAGGATATCCAGCACAGTGGCGGCCGCTCGAGTCTAGAGGGCCCGTTTAAACCCGCTGATCAGCCTCG
ACTGTGCCTTCTAGTTGCCAGCCATCTGTTGTTTGCCCCTCCCCCGTGCCTTCCTTGACCCTGGAAGGTG
CCACTCCCACTGTCCTTTCCTAATAAAATGAGGAAATTGCATCGCATTGTCTGAGTAGGTGTCATTCTAT
TCTGGGGGGTGGGGTGGGGCAGGACAGCAAGGGGGAGGATTGGGAAGACAATAGCAGGCATGCTGGGGAT
GCGGTGGGCTCTATGGCTTCTGAGGCGGAAAGAACCAGCTGGGGCTCTAGGGGGTATCCCC
[124 nt withheld, positions 6782-6905]
C
[91 nt withheld, positions 6907-6997]
A
[49 nt withheld, positions 6999-7047]
CCTTTGACGTTGGAGTCCACGTTCTTT
[37 nt withheld, positions 7075-7111]
ACCCTATCTCGGTCTATTCTTTTGATTTATAAGGGATTTTGCCGATTTCGGCCTATTGGTTAAAAAATGA
GCTGATTTAACAAAAATTTAACGCGAATTAATTCTGTGGAATGTGTGTCAGTTAGGGTGTGGAAAGTCCC
CAGGCTCCCCAGCAGGCAGAAGTATGCAAAGCATGCATCTCAATTAGTCAGCAACCAGGTGTGGAAAGTC
CCCAGGCTCCCCAGCAGGCAGAAGTATGCAAAGCATGCATCTCAATTAGTCAGCAACCATAGTCCCGCCC
CTAACTCCGCCCATCCCGCCCCTAACTCCGCCCAGTTCCGCCCATTCTCCGCCCCATGGCTGACTAATTT
TTTTTATTTATGCAGAGGCCGAGGCCGCCTCTGCCTCTGAGCTATTCCAGAAGTAGTGAGGAGGCTTTTT
TGGAGGCCTAGGCTTTTGCAAAAAGCTCCCGGGAGCTTGTATATCCATTTTCGGATCTGATCAAGAGACA
GGATGAGGATCGTTTCGCATGATTGAACAAGATGGATTGCACGCAGGTTCTCCGGCCGCTTGGGTGGAGA
GGCTATTCGGCTATGACTGGGCACAACAGACAATCGGCTGCTCTGATGCCGCCGTGTTCCGGCTGTCAGC
GCAGGGGCGCCCGGTTCTTTTTGTCAAGACCGACCTGTCCGGTGCCCTGAATGAACTGCAGGACGAGGCA
GCGCGGCTATCGTGGCTGGCCACGACGGGCGTTCCTTGCGCAGCTGTGCTCGACGTTGTCACTGAAGCGG
GAAGGGACTGGCTGCTATTGGGCGAAGTGCCGGGGCAGGATCTCCTGTCATCTCACCTTGCTCCTGCCGA
GAAAGTATCCATCATGGCTGATGCAATGCGGCGGCTGCATACGCTTGATCCGGCTACCTGCCCATTCGAC
CACCAAGCGAAACATCGCATCGAGCGAGCACGTACTCGGATGGAAGCCGGTCTTGTCGATCAGGATGATC
TGGACGAAGAGCATCAGGGGCTCGCGCCAGCCGAACTGTTCGCCAGGCTCAAGGCGCGCATGCCCGACGG
CGAGGATCTCGTCGTGACCCATGGCGATGCCTGCTTGCCGAATATCATGGTGGAAAATGGCCGCTTTTCT
GGATTCATCGACTGTGGCCGGCTGGGTGTGGCGGACCGCTATCAGGACATAGCGTTGGCTACCCGTGATA
TTGCTGAAGAGCTTGGCGGCGAATGGGCTGACCGCTTCCTCGTGCTTTACGGTATCGCCGCTCCCGATTC
GCAGCGCATCGCCTTCTATCGCCTTCTTGACGAGTTCTTCTGAGCGGGACTCTGGGGTTCGAAATGACCG
ACCAAGCGACGCCCAACCTGCCATCACGAGATTTCGATTCCACCGCCGCCTTCTATGAAAGGTTGGGCTT
CGGAATCGTTTTCCGGGACGCCGGCTGGATGATCCTCCAGCGCGGGGATCTCATGCTGGAGTTCTTCGCC
CACCCCAACTTGTTTATTGCAGCTTATAATGGTTACAAATAAAGCAATAGCATCACAAATTTCACAAATA
AAGCATTTTTTTCACTGCATTCTAGTTGTGGTTTGTCCAAACTCATCAATGTATCTTATCATGTCTGTAT
ACCGTCGACCTCTAGCTAGAGCTTGGCGTAATCATGGTCATAGCTGTTTCCTGTGTGAAATTGTTATCCG
CTCACAATTCCACACAACATACGAGCCGGAAGCATAAAGTGTAAAGCCTGGGGTGCCTAATGAGTGAGCT
AACTCACATTAATTGCGTTGCGCTCACTGCCCGCTTTCCAGTCGGGAAACCTGTCGTGCCAGCTGCATTA
ATGAATCGGCCAACGCGCGGGGAGAGGCGGTTTGCGTATTGGGCGCTCTTCCGCTTCCTCGCTCACTGAC
TCGCTGCGCTCGGTCGTTCGGCTGCGGCGAGCGGTATCAGCTCACTCAAAGGCGGTAATACGGTTATCCA
CAGAATCAGGGGATAACGCAGGAAAGAACATGTGAGCAAAAGGCCAGCAAAAGGCCAGGAACCGTAAAAA
GGCCGCGTTGCTGGCGTTTTTCCATAGGCTCCGCCCCCCTGACGAGCATCACAAAAATCGACGCTCAAGT
CAGAGGTGGCGAAACCCGACAGGACTATAAAGATACCAGGCGTTTCCCCCTGGAAGCTCCCTCGTGCGCT
CTCCTGTTCCGACCCTGCCGCTTACCGGATACCTGTCCGCCTTTCTCCCTTCGGGAAGCGTGGCGCTTTC
TCATAGCTCACGCTGTAGGTATCTCAGTTCGGTGTAGGTCGTTCGCTCCAAGCTGGGCTGTGTGCACGAA
CCCCCCGTTCAGCCCGACCGCTGCGCCTTATCCGGTAACTATCGTCTTGAGTCCAACCCGGTAAGACACG
ACTTATCGCCACTGGCAGCAGCCACTGGTAACAGGATTAGCAGAGCGAGGTATGTAGGCGGTGCTACAGA
GTTCTTGAAGTGGTGGCCTAACTACGGCTACACTAGAAGAACAGTATTTGGTATCTGCGCTCTGCTGAAG
CCAGTTACCTTCGGAAAAAGAGTTGGTAGCTCTTGATCCGGCAAACAAACCACCGCTGGTAGCGGTGGTT
TTTTTGTTTGCAAGCAGCAGATTACGCGCAGAAAAAAAGGATCTCAAGAAGATCCTTTGATCTTTTCTAC
GGGGTCTGACGCTCAGTGGAACGAAAACTCACGTTAAGGGATTTTGGTCATGAGATTATCAAAAAGGATC
TTCACCTAGATCCTTTTAAATTAAAAATGAAGTTTTAAATCAATCTAAAGTATATATGAGTAAACTTGGT
CTGACAGTTACCAATGCTTAATCAGTGAGGCACCTATCTCAGCGATCTGTCTATTTCGTTCATCCATAGT
TGCCTGACTCCCCGTCGTGTAGATAACTACGATACGGGAGGGCTTACCATCTGGCCCCAGTGCTGCAATG
ATACCGCGAGACCCACGCTCACCGGCTCCAGATTTATCAGCAATAAACCAGCCAGCCGGAAGGGCCGAGC
GCAGAAGTGGTCCTGCAACTTTATCCGCCTCCATCCAGTCTATTAATTGTTGCCGGGAAGCTAGAGTAAG
TAGTTCGCCAGTTAATAGTTTGCGCAACGTTGTTGCCATTGCTACAGGCATCGTGGTGTCACGCTCGTCG
TTTGGTATGGCTTCATTCAGCTCCGGTTCCCAACGATCAAGGCGAGTTACATGATCCCCCATGTTGTGCA
AAAAAGCGGTTAGCTCCTTCGGTCCTCCGATCGTTGTCAGAAGTAAGTTGGCCGCAGTGTTATCACTCAT
GGTTATGGCAGCACTGCATAATTCTCTTACTGTCATGCCATCCGTAAGATGCTTTTCTGTGACTGGTGAG
TACTCAACCAAGTCATTCTGAGAATAGTGTATGCGGCGACCGAGTTGCTCTTGCCCGGCGTCAATACGGG
ATAATACCGCGCCACATAGCAGAACTTTAAAAGTGCTCATCATTGGAAAACGTTCTTCGGGGCGAAAACT
CTCAAGGATCTTACCGCTGTTGAGATCCAGTTCGATGTAACCCACTCGTGCACCCAACTGATCTTCAGCA
TCTTTTACTTTCACCAGCGTTTCTGGGTGAGCAAAAACAGGAAGGCAAAATGCCGCAAAAAAGGGAATAA
GGGCGACACGGAAATGTTGAATACTCATACTCTTCCTTTTTCAATATTATTGAAGCATTTATCAGGGTTA
TTGTCTCATGAGCGGATACATATTTGAATGTATTTAGAAAAATAAACAAATAGGGGTTCCGCGCACATTT
CCCCGAAAAGTGCCACCTGACGTC
